>Addgene plasmid #77415 | PIK3CA gRNA (BRDN0001146960) | addgene full sequence | sequence record 187718 | Addgene Assembled Sequence
CCCGGGTGCAAAGATGGATAAAGTTTTAAACAGAGAGGAATCTTTGCAGCTAATGGACCTTCTAGGTCTT
GAAAGGAGTGGGAATTGGCTCCGGTGCCCGTCAGTGGGCAGAGCGCACATCGCCCACAGTCCCCGAGAAG
TTGGGGGGAGGGGTCGGCAATTGATCCGGTGCCTAGAGAAGGTGGCGCGGGGTAAACTGGGAAAGTGATG
TCGTGTACTGGCTCCGCCTTTTTCCCGAGGGTGGGGGAGAACCGTATATAAGTGCAGTAGTCGCCGTGAA
CGTTCTTTTTCGCAACGGGTTTGCCGCCAGAACACAGGTAAGTGCCGTGTGTGGTTCCCGCGGGCCTGGC
CTCTTTACGGGTTATGGCCCTTGCGTGCCTTGAATTACTTCCACCTGGCTGCAGTACGTGATTCTTGATC
CCGAGCTTCGGGTTGGAAGTGGGTGGGAGAGTTCGAGGCCTTGCGCTTAAGGAGCCCCTTCGCCTCGTGC
TTGAGTTGAGGCCTGGCCTGGGCGCTGGGGCCGCCGCGTGCGAATCTGGTGGCACCTTCGCGCCTGTCTC
GCTGCTTTCGATAAGTCTCTAGCCATTTAAAATTTTTGATGACCTGCTGCGACGCTTTTTTTCTGGCAAG
ATAGTCTTGTAAATGCGGGCCAAGATCTGCACACTGGTATTTCGGTTTTTGGGGCCGCGGGCGGCGACGG
GGCCCGTGCGTCCCAGCGCACATGTTCGGCGAGGCGGGGCCTGCGAGCGCGGCCACCGAGAATCGGACGG
GGGTAGTCTCAAGCTGGCCGGCCTGCTCTGGTGCCTGGCCTCGCGCCGCCGTGTATCGCCCCGCCCTGGG
CGGCAAGGCTGGCCCGGTCGGCACCAGTTGCGTGAGCGGAAAGATGGCCGCTTCCCGGCCCTGCTGCAGG
GAGCTCAAAATGGAGGACGCGGCGCTCGGGAGAGCGGGCGGGTGAGTCACCCACACAAAGGAAAAGGGCC
TTTCCGTCCTCAGCCGTCGCTTCATGTGACTCCACGGAGTACCGGGCGCCGTCCAGGCACCTCGATTAGT
TCTCGAGCTTTTGGAGTACGTCGTCTTTAGGTTGGGGGGAGGGGTTTTATGCGATGGAGTTTCCCCACAC
TGAGTGGGTGGAGACTGAAGTTAGGCCAGCTTGGCACTTGATGTAATTCTCCTTGGAATTTGCCCTTTTT
GAGTTTGGATCTTGGTTCATTCTCAAGCCTCAGACAGTGGTTCAAAGTTTTTTTCTTCCATTTCAGGTGT
CGTGACGTACGGCCACCATGACCGAGTACAAGCCCACGGTGCGCCTCGCCACCCGCGACGACGTCCCCAG
GGCCGTACGCACCCTCGCCGCCGCGTTCGCCGACTACCCCGCCACGCGCCACACCGTCGATCCGGACCGC
CACATCGAGCGGGTCACCGAGCTGCAAGAACTCTTCCTCACGCGCGTCGGGCTCGACATCGGCAAGGTGT
GGGTCGCGGACGACGGCGCCGCCGTGGCGGTCTGGACCACGCCGGAGAGCGTCGAAGCGGGGGCGGTGTT
CGCCGAGATCGGCCCGCGCATGGCCGAGTTGAGCGGTTCCCGGCTGGCCGCGCAGCAACAGATGGAAGGC
CTCCTGGCGCCGCACCGGCCCAAGGAGCCCGCGTGGTTCCTGGCCACCGTCGGAGTCTCGCCCGACCACC
AGGGCAAGGGTCTGGGCAGCGCCGTCGTGCTCCCCGGAGTGGAGGCGGCCGAGCGCGCCGGGGTGCCCGC
CTTCCTGGAGACCTCCGCGCCCCGCAACCTCCCCTTCTACGAGCGGCTCGGCTTCACCGTCACCGCCGAC
GTCGAGGTGCCCGAAGGACCGCGCACCTGGTGCATGACCCGCAAGCCCGGTGCCTGAACGCGTTAAGTCG
ACAATCAACCTCTGGATTACAAAATTTGTGAAAGATTGACTGGTATTCTTAACTATGTTGCTCCTTTTAC
GCTATGTGGATACGCTGCTTTAATGCCTTTGTATCATGCTATTGCTTCCCGTATGGCTTTCATTTTCTCC
TCCTTGTATAAATCCTGGTTGCTGTCTCTTTATGAGGAGTTGTGGCCCGTTGTCAGGCAACGTGGCGTGG
TGTGCACTGTGTTTGCTGACGCAACCCCCACTGGTTGGGGCATTGCCACCACCTGTCAGCTCCTTTCCGG
GACTTTCGCTTTCCCCCTCCCTATTGCCACGGCGGAACTCATCGCCGCCTGCCTTGCCCGCTGCTGGACA
GGGGCTCGGCTGTTGGGCACTGACAATTCCGTGGTGTTGTCGGGGAAATCATCGTCCTTTCCTTGGCTGC
TCGCCTGTGTTGCCACCTGGATTCTGCGCGGGACGTCCTTCTGCTACGTCCCTTCGGCCCTCAATCCAGC
GGACCTTCCTTCCCGCGGCCTGCTGCCGGCTCTGCGGCCTCTTCCGCGTCTTCGCCTTCGCCCTCAGACG
AGTCGGATCTCCCTTTGGGCCGCCTCCCCGCGTCGACTTTAAGACCAATGACTTACAAGGCAGCTGTAGA
TCTTAGCCACTTTTTAAAAGAAAAGGGGGGACTGGAAGGGCTAATTCACTCCCAACGAAGACAAGATCTG
CTTTTTGCTTGTACTGGGTCTCTCTGGTTAGACCAGATCTGAGCCTGGGAGCTCTCTGGCTAACTAGGGA
ACCCACTGCTTAAGCCTCAATAAAGCTTGCCTTGAGTGCTTCAAGTAGTGTGTGCCCGTCTGTTGTGTGA
CTCTGGTAACTAGAGATCCCTCAGACCCTTTTAGTCAGTGTGGAAAATCTCTAGCAGTACGTATAGTAGT
TCATGTCATCTTATTATTCAGTATTTATAACTTGCAAAGAAATGAATATCAGAGAGTGAGAGGAACTTGT
TTATTGCAGCTTATAATGGTTACAAATAAAGCAATAGCATCACAAATTTCACAAATAAAGCATTTTTTTC
ACTGCATTCTAGTTGTGGTTTGTCCAAACTCATCAATGTATCTTATCATGTCTGGCTCTAGCTATCCCGC
CCCTAACTCCGCCCATCCCGCCCCTAACTCCGCCCAGTTCCGCCCATTCTCCGCCCCATGGCTGACTAAT
TTTTTTTATTTATGCAGAGGCCGAGGCCGCCTCGGCCTCTGAGCTATTCCAGAAGTAGTGAGGAGGCTTT
TTTGGAGGCCTAGGGACGTACCCAATTCGCCCTATAGTGAGTCGTATTACGCGCGCTCACTGGCCGTCGT
TTTACAACGTCGTGACTGGGAAAACCCTGGCGTTACCCAACTTAATCGCCTTGCAGCACATCCCCCTTTC
GCCAGCTGGCGTAATAGCGAAGAGGCCCGCACCGATCGCCCTTCCCAACAGTTGCGCAGCCTGAATGGCG
AATGGG
[124 nt withheld, positions 3367-3490]
C
[91 nt withheld, positions 3492-3582]
A
[49 nt withheld, positions 3584-3632]
CCTTTGACGTTGGAGTCCACGTTCTTT
[37 nt withheld, positions 3660-3696]
ACCCTATCTCGGTCTATTCTTTTGATTTATAAGGGATTTTGCCGATTTCGGCCTATTGGTTAAAAAATGA
GCTGATTTAACAAAAATTTAACGCGAATTTTAACAAAATATTAACGCTTACAATTTAGGTGGCACTTTTC
GGGGAAATGTGCGCGGAACCCCTATTTGTTTATTTTTCTAAATACATTCAAATATGTATCCGCTCATGAG
ACAATAACCCTGATAAATGCTTCAATAATATTGAAAAAGGAAGAGTATGAGTATTCAACATTTCCGTGTC
GCCCTTATTCCCTTTTTTGCGGCATTTTGCCTTCCTGTTTTTGCTCACCCAGAAACGCTGGTGAAAGTAA
AAGATGCTGAAGATCAGTTGGGTGCACGAGTGGGTTACATCGAACTGGATCTCAACAGCGGTAAGATCCT
TGAGAGTTTTCGCCCCGAAGAACGTTTTCCAATGATGAGCACTTTTAAAGTTCTGCTATGTGGCGCGGTA
TTATCCCGTATTGACGCCGGGCAAGAGCAACTCGGTCGCCGCATACACTATTCTCAGAATGACTTGGTTG
AGTACTCACCAGTCACAGAAAAGCATCTTACGGATGGCATGACAGTAAGAGAATTATGCAGTGCTGCCAT
AACCATGAGTGATAACACTGCGGCCAACTTACTTCTGACAACGATCGGAGGACCGAAGGAGCTAACCGCT
TTTTTGCACAACATGGGGGATCATGTAACTCGCCTTGATCGTTGGGAACCGGAGCTGAATGAAGCCATAC
CAAACGACGAGCGTGACACCACGATGCCTGTAGCAATGGCAACAACGTTGCGCAAACTATTAACTGGCGA
ACTACTTACTCTAGCTTCCCGGCAACAATTAATAGACTGGATGGAGGCGGATAAAGTTGCAGGACCACTT
CTGCGCTCGGCCCTTCCGGCTGGCTGGTTTATTGCTGATAAATCTGGAGCCGGTGAGCGTGGGTCTCGCG
GTATCATTGCAGCACTGGGGCCAGATGGTAAGCCCTCCCGTATCGTAGTTATCTACACGACGGGGAGTCA
GGCAACTATGGATGAACGAAATAGACAGATCGCTGAGATAGGTGCCTCACTGATTAAGCATTGGTAACTG
TCAGACCAAGTTTACTCATATATACTTTAGATTGATTTAAAACTTCATTTTTAATTTAAAAGGATCTAGG
TGAAGATCCTTTTTGATAATCTCATGACCAAAATCCCTTAACGTGAGTTTTCGTTCCACTGAGCGTCAGA
CCCCGTAGAAAAGATCAAAGGATCTTCTTGAGATCCTTTTTTTCTGCGCGTAATCTGCTGCTTGCAAACA
AAAAAACCACCGCTACCAGCGGTGGTTTGTTTGCCGGATCAAGAGCTACCAACTCTTTTTCCGAAGGTAA
CTGGCTTCAGCAGAGCGCAGATACCAAATACTGTTCTTCTAGTGTAGCCGTAGTTAGGCCACCACTTCAA
GAACTCTGTAGCACCGCCTACATACCTCGCTCTGCTAATCCTGTTACCAGTGGCTGCTGCCAGTGGCGAT
AAGTCGTGTCTTACCGGGTTGGACTCAAGACGATAGTTACCGGATAAGGCGCAGCGGTCGGGCTGAACGG
GGGGTTCGTGCACACAGCCCAGCTTGGAGCGAACGACCTACACCGAACTGAGATACCTACAGCGTGAGCT
ATGAGAAAGCGCCACGCTTCCCGAAGGGAGAAAGGCGGACAGGTATCCGGTAAGCGGCAGGGTCGGAACA
GGAGAGCGCACGAGGGAGCTTCCAGGGGGAAACGCCTGGTATCTTTATAGTCCTGTCGGGTTTCGCCACC
TCTGACTTGAGCGTCGATTTTTGTGATGCTCGTCAGGGGGGCGGAGCCTATGGAAAAACGCCAGCAACGC
GGCCTTTTTACGGTTCCTGGCCTTTTGCTGGCCTTTTGCTCACATGTTCTTTCCTGCGTTATCCCCTGAT
TCTGTGGATAACCGTATTACCGCCTTTGAGTGAGCTGATACCGCTCGCCGCAGCCGAACGACCGAGCGCA
GCGAGTCAGTGAGCGAGGAAGCGGAAGAGCGCCCAATACGCAAACCGCCTCTCCCCGCGCGTTGGCCGAT
TCATTAATGCAGCTGGCACGACAGGTTTCCCGACTGGAAAGCGGGCAGTGAGCGCAACGCAATTAATGTG
AGTTAGCTCACTCATTAGGCACCCCAGGCTTTACACTTTATGCTTCCGGCTCGTATGTTGTGTGGAATTG
TGAGCGGATAACAATTTCACACAGGAAACAGCTATGACCATGATTACGCCAAGCGCGCAATTAACCCTCA
CTAAAGGGAACAAAAGCTGGAGCTGCAAGCTTAATGTAGTCTTATGCAATACTCTTGTAGTCTTGCAACA
TGGTAACGATGAGTTAGCAACATGCCTTACAAGGAGAGAAAAAGCACCGTGCATGCCGATTGGTGGAAGT
AAGGTGGTACGATCGTGCCTTATTAGGAAGGCAACAGACGGGTCTGACATGGATTGGACGAACCACTGAA
TTGCCGCATTGCAGAGATATTGTATTTAAGTGCCTAGCTCGATACATAAACGGGTCTCTCTGGTTAGACC
AGATCTGAGCCTGGGAGCTCTCTGGCTAACTAGGGAACCCACTGCTTAAGCCTCAATAAAGCTTGCCTTG
AGTGCTTCAAGTAGTGTGTGCCCGTCTGTTGTGTGACTCTGGTAACTAGAGATCCCTCAGACCCTTTTAG
TCAGTGTGGAAAATCTCTAGCAGTGGCGCCCGAACAGGGACTTGAAAGCGAAAGGGAAACCAGAGGAGCT
CTCTCGACGCAGGACTCGGCTTGCTGAAGCGCGCACGGCAAGAGGCGAGGGGCGGCGACTGGTGAGTACG
CCAAAAATTTTGACTAGCGGAGGCTAGAAGGAGAGAGATGGGTGCGAGAGCGTCAGTATTAAGCGGGGGA
GAATTAGATCGCGATGGGAAAAAATTCGGTTAAGGCCAGGGGGAAAGAAAAAATATAAATTAAAACATAT
AGTATGGGCAAGCAGGGAGCTAGAACGATTCGCAGTTAATCCTGGCCTGTTAGAAACATCAGAAGGCTGT
AGACAAATACTGGGACAGCTACAACCATCCCTTCAGACAGGATCAGAAGAACTTAGATCATTATATAATA
CAGTAGCAACCCTCTATTGTGTGCATCAAAGGATAGAGATAAAAGACACCAAGGAAGCTTTAGACAAGAT
AGAGGAAGAGCAAAACAAAAGTAAGACCACCGCACAGCAAGCGGCCGCTGATCTTCAGACCTGGAGGAGG
AGATATGAGGGACAATTGGAGAAGTGAATTATATAAATATAAAGTAGTAAAAATTGAACCATTAGGAGTA
GCACCCACCAAGGCAAAGAGAAGAGTGGTGCAGAGAGAAAAAAGAGCAGTGGGAATAGGAGCTTTGTTCC
TTGGGTTCTTGGGAGCAGCAGGAAGCACTATGGGCGCAGCGTCAATGACGCTGACGGTACAGGCCAGACA
ATTATTGTCTGGTATAGTGCAGCAGCAGAACAATTTGCTGAGGGCTATTGAGGCGCAACAGCATCTGTTG
CAACTCACAGTCTGGGGCATCAAGCAGCTCCAGGCAAGAATCCTGGCTGTGGAAAGATACCTAAAGGATC
AACAGCTCCTGGGGATTTGGGGTTGCTCTGGAAAACTCATTTGCACCACTGCTGTGCCTTGGAATGCTAG
TTGGAGTAATAAATCTCTGGAACAGATTTGGAATCACACGACCTGGATGGAGTGGGACAGAGAAATTAAC
AATTACACAAGCTTAATACACTCCTTAATTGAAGAATCGCAAAACCAGCAAGAAAAGAATGAACAAGAAT
TATTGGAATTAGATAAATGGGCAAGTTTGTGGAATTGGTTTAACATAACAAATTGGCTGTGGTATATAAA
ATTATTCATAATGATAGTAGGAGGCTTGGTAGGTTTAAGAATAGTTTTTGCTGTACTTTCTATAGTGAAT
AGAGTTAGGCAGGGATATTCACCATTATCGTTTCAGACCCACCTCCCAACCCCGAGGGGACCCAGAGAGG
GCCTATTTCCCATGATTCCTTCATATTTGCATATACGATACAAGGCTGTTAGAGAGATAATTAGAATTAA
TTTGACTGTAAACACAAAGATATTAGTACAAAATACGTGACGTAGAAAGTAATAATTTCTTGGGTAGTTT
GCAGTTTTAAAATTATGTTTTAAAATGGACTATCATATGCTTACCGTAACTTGAAAGTATTTCGATTTCT
TGGCTTTATATATCTTGTGGAAAGGACGAAACACCGAACCTCGAACCATAGGATCTGTTTTAGAGCTAGA
AATAGCAAGTTAAAATAAGGCTAGTCCGTTATCAACTTGAAAAAGTGGCACCGAGTCGGTGCTTTTTTAA
GCTTGGCGTAACTAGATCTTGAGACAAATGGCAGTATTCATCCACAATTTTAAAAGAAAAGGGGGGATTG
GGGGGTACAGTGCAGGGGAAAGAATAGTAGACATAATAGCAACAGACATACAAACTAAAGAATTACAAAA
ACAAATTACAAAAATTCAAAATTTTCGGGTTTATTACAGGGACAGCAGAGATCCACTTTGGCGCCGGCTC
GAGGGGG
Features (pLannotate 1.2.2; 29 found; start..end, strand, type, name):
     14..80      +  CDS            small t antigen (fragment): SV40 (simian virus 40) small t antigen
    106..317     +  promoter       EF-1α core promoter: core promoter for human elongation factor EF-1α
    318..1256    +  intron         EF-1α intron A: intron upstream of the start codon of human EF-1α
   1278..1877    +  CDS            PuroR (fragment): puromycin N-acetyltransferase; pac from Streptomyces; confers resistance to puromycin
   1893..2481    +  misc_feature   WPRE: woodchuck hepatitis virus posttranscriptional regulatory element
   2532..2551    +  misc_feature   cPPT/CTS (fragment): central polypurine tract and central termination sequence of HIV-1
   2553..2786    +  LTR            3' LTR (ΔU3): self-inactivating 3' long terminal repeat (LTR) from HIV-1
   2864..2985    +  polyA_signal   SV40 poly(A) signal: SV40 polyadenylation signal
   3025..3160    +  rep_origin     SV40 ori: SV40 origin of replication
   3181..3199    -  promoter       T7 promoter: promoter for bacteriophage T7 RNA polymerase
   3207..3362    +  CDS            lacZα (fragment): LacZα fragment of β-galactosidase; lacZ fragment
   3367..3795    +  rep_origin     f1 ori (sequence partly withheld): f1 bacteriophage origin of replication; arrow indicates direction of (+) strand synthesis
   3848..3952    +  promoter       AmpR promoter: bla
   3953..4813    +  CDS            AmpR: β-lactamase; bla; confers resistance to ampicillin, carbenicillin, and related antibiotics
   4984..5572    +  rep_origin     ori: high-copy-number ColE1/pMB1/pBR322/pUC origin of replication
   5755..5847    +  CDS            lacI (fragment): lac repressor; lacI; The lac repressor binds to the lac operator to inhibit transcription in E. coli. This inhibition can be relieved by adding lactose or isopropyl-β-D-thiogalactopyranoside (IPTG).
   5860..5881    +  protein_bind   CAP binding site: CAP binding activates transcription in the presence of cAMP. E. coli catabolite activator protein
   5896..5926    +  promoter       lac promoter: promoter for the E. coli lac operon
   5934..5950    +  protein_bind   lac operator: The lac repressor binds to the lac operator to inhibit transcription in E. coli. This inhibition can be relieved by adding lactose or isopropyl-β-D-thiogalactopyranoside (IPTG). lac repressor encoded by lacI
   5995..6013    +  promoter       T3 promoter: promoter for bacteriophage T3 RNA polymerase
   6041..6267    +  promoter       RSV promoter: Rous sarcoma virus enhancer/promoter
   6268..6448    +  LTR            5' LTR (truncated): truncated 5' long terminal repeat (LTR) from HIV-1
   6495..6620    +  misc_feature   HIV-1 Ψ: packaging signal of human immunodeficiency virus type 1
   6604..6967    +  CDS            HIV-1 gag (fragment): gag protein from human immunodeficiency virus 1; gag
   7113..7346    +  misc_feature   RRE: The Rev response element (RRE) of HIV-1 allows for Rev-dependent mRNA export from the nucleus to the cytoplasm.
   7723..7749    +  CDS            Rev (fragment): human immunodeficiency virus 1 (HIV-1) Rev protein; rev; enhances nuclear export of unspliced and incompletely spliced viral mRNAs
   7753..7993    +  promoter       U6 promoter: RNA polymerase III promoter for human U6 snRNA
   8023..8098    +  misc_RNA       gRNA scaffold: guide RNA scaffold for the Streptococcus pyogenes CRISPR/Cas9 system
   8154..8271    +  misc_feature   cPPT/CTS: central polypurine tract and central termination sequence of HIV-1
