[The description below was written by a language model from this plasmid's Addgene catalogue record and pLannotate feature annotations shown in this document.]
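Description:
PIK3CA gRNA (BRDN0001146960) is a third-generation lentiviral CRISPR guide plasmid built on the lentiGuide-Puro backbone. It delivers a single guide RNA against human PIK3CA, the gene encoding the p110-alpha catalytic subunit of PI3K, with the guide designed against the NM_006218.2 reference transcript. The 8.3 kb plasmid is propagated in E. coli through a high-copy ColE1/pUC-type origin with ampicillin (β-lactamase) selection. It also carries an f1 origin, an SV40 origin and residual lac and T7/T3 cloning-vector elements.

The viral genome is transcribed from an RSV promoter fused to a truncated HIV-1 5' LTR, which makes packaging Tat-independent. It contains the Ψ packaging signal with a gag fragment, the Rev response element, a cPPT/CTS and a self-inactivating ΔU3 3' LTR followed by an SV40 polyadenylation signal. Two expression units sit within this frame. A human U6 RNA polymerase III promoter drives the PIK3CA-specific spacer, which lies in the gap between the promoter and the annotated Streptococcus pyogenes Cas9 gRNA scaffold. Downstream, the EF-1α core promoter with its intron A expresses puromycin N-acetyltransferase, allowing selection of transduced mammalian cells. A WPRE follows to enhance transcript expression.

The plasmid does not encode Cas9, so it is intended for use alongside a separate Cas9 vector such as lentiCas9-Blast or in cells that already express Cas9. The depositor's comments link it to a human kinome gRNA library, and it comes from work on optimised sgRNA design to improve on-target activity and reduce off-target effects. Its typical use is Cas9-mediated disruption of PIK3CA in human cells.
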