Addgene plasmid #77415: PIK3CA gRNA (BRDN0001146960)
Purpose: 3rd generation lentiviral gRNA plasmid targeting human PIK3CA
Depositing lab: John Doench & David Root. Depositing organization: Broad Institute. Publication: Optimized sgRNA design to maximize activity and minimize off-target effects of CRISPR-Cas9. Doench JG, Fusi N, Sullender M, Hegde M, Vaimberg EW, Donovan KF, Smith I, Tothova Z, Wilen C, Orchard R, Virgin HW, Listgarten J, Root DE. Nat Biotechnol. 2016 Jan 18. doi: 10.1038/nbt.3437. PubMed 26780180.
Backbone
  Vector backbone: lentiGuide-Puro
  Backbone manufacturer: Zhang Lab (Addgene plasmid # 52963)
  Vector type: Mammalian Expression, Lentiviral, CRISPR
  Selectable markers: Puromycin
Growth in bacteria
  Bacterial resistance: Ampicillin, 100 μg/mL
  Growth temperature: 37°C
  Growth strain: DH5alpha
  Copy number: High Copy
Gene/Insert
  Gene/Insert name: PIK3CA (alt names: PIK3CA; NM_006218.2)
  gRNA/shRNA sequence: AACCTCGAACCATAGGATCT
  Species: H. sapiens (human)
  Entrez Gene: PIK3CA (a.k.a. CCM4, CLAPO, CLOVE, CWS5, HMH, MCAP, MCM, MCMTC, PI3K, PI3K-alpha, p110-alpha)
  Promoter: hU6
  Cloning method: Unknown
  Sequencing primers: 5′ U6-F; 3′ pS2-R
Terms and licenses: Academic/Nonprofit Terms; Industry Terms: Not Available to Industry
Depositor comments: The gRNA was designed to target the following Genbank reference sequence(s): NM_006218.2. Note that this plasmid does NOT contain Cas9. It should be used in conjunction with lentiCas9-Blast (Addgene #52962) or otherwise with cell lines already expressing Cas9. Browse the full kinome gRNA library at http://www.addgene.org/pooled-library/broadgpp-human-kinome/ or visit http://www.broadinstitute.org/rnai/public/ for detailed protocols and information.
How to cite: PIK3CA gRNA (BRDN0001146960) was a gift from John Doench & David Root (Addgene plasmid # 77415 ; http://n2t.net/addgene:77415 ; RRID:Addgene_77415)
