>Addgene plasmid #77415 | PIK3CA gRNA (BRDN0001146960) | depositor partial sequence | sequence record 144875 | Target Sequence
AACCTCGAACCATAGGATCT
