>Addgene plasmid #77415 | PIK3CA gRNA (BRDN0001146960) | addgene partial sequence | sequence record 187717 | hU6-F
GCTAGAAAGTAATAATTTCTTGGGTAGTTTGCAGTTTTAAAATTATGTTTTAAAATGGACTATCATATGC
TTACCGTAACTTGAAAGTATTTCGATTTCTTGGCTTTATATATCTTGTGGAAAGGACGAAACACCGAACC
TCGAACCATAGGATCTGTTTTAGAGCTAGAAATAGCAAGTTAAAATAAGGCTAGTCCGTTATCAACTTGA
AAAAGTGGCACCGAGTCGGTGCTTTTTTAAGCTTGGCGTAACTAGATCTTGAGACAAATGGCAGTATTCA
TCCACAATTTTAAAAGAAAAGGGGGGATTGGGGGGTACAGTGCAGGGGAAAGAATAGTAGACATAATAGC
AACAGACATACAAACTAAAGAATTACAAAAACAAATTACAAAAATTCAAAATTTTCGGGTTTATTACAGG
GACAGCAGAGATCCACTTTGGCGCCGGCTCGAGGGGGCCCGGGTGCAAAGATGGATAAAGTTTTAAACAG
AGAGGAATCTTTGCAGCTAATGGACCTTCTAGGTCTTGAAAGGAGTGGGAATTGGCTCCGGTGCCCGTCA
GTGGGCAGAG
